>Addgene plasmid #46366 | pcDNA3-ClopHensor-H148G-V224L | addgene partial sequence | sequence record 68536 | CMV-F 5'-CGCAAATGGGCGGTAGGCGTG-3'
ACTAGAGAACCCACTGCTTACTGGCTTATCGAAATTAATACGACTCACTATAGGGAGACCCAAGCTGGCT
AGCGTTTAAACTTAAGCTTGGGATGGCTAGCTGGAGCCACCCGCAGTTCGAAAAAGGCGCCGTGAGCAAG
GGCGAGGAGCTGTTCACCGGGGTGGTGCCCATCCTGGTCGAGCTGGACGGCGACGTAAACGGCCACAAGT
TCAGCGTGTCCGGCGAGGGCGAGGGCGATGCCACCTACGGCAAGCTGACCCTGAAGTTCATCTGCACCAC
CGGCAAGCTGCCCGTGCCCTGGCCCACCCTCGTGACCACCCTGACCTACGGCGTGCAGTGCTTCAGCCGC
TACCCCGACCACATGAAGCAGCACGACTTCTTCAAGTCCGCCATGCCCGAAGGCTACGTCCAGGAGCGCA
CCATCTTCTTCAAGGACGACGGCAACTACAAGACCCGCGCCGAGGTGAAGTTCGAGGGCGACACCCTGGT
GAACCGCATCGAGCTGAAGGGCATCGACTTCAAGGAGGACGGCAACATCCTGGGGCACAAGCTGGAGTAC
AACTACAACAGCGGCAACGTCTATATCATGGCCGACAAGCAGAAGAACGGCATCAAGGTGAACTTCAAGA
TCCGCCACAACATCGAGGACGGCAGCGTGCAGCTCGCCGACCACTACCAGCAGAACACCCCCATCGGCGA
CGGCCCCGTGCTGCTGCCCGACAACCACTACCTGAGCTACCAGTCCGCCCTGAGCAAAGACCCCAACGAG
AAGCGCGATCACATGGTCCTGCTGGAGTTCCTGACCGCCGCCGGGATCACTCTCGGCATGGACGAGCTGT
ACAAGCGCGGATCCGCGTCTGGTGGTGGTGGTGGTCTA
