>Addgene plasmid #46366 | pcDNA3-ClopHensor-H148G-V224L | addgene partial sequence | sequence record 68537 | EGFP-C 5'-CATGGTCCTGCTGGAGTTCGTG-3'
AGCGCGGATCCGCGTCTGGTGGTGGTGGTGGTCTAGTTCCACGTGGATCTGCCTCAGGAGCAGACAACAC
CGAGGACGTCATCAAGGAGTTCATGCAGTTCAAGGTGCGCATGGAGGGCTCCGTGAACGGCCACTACTTC
GAGATCGAGGGCGAGGGCGAGGGCAAGCCCTACGAGGGCACCCAGACCGCCAAGCTGCAGGTGACCAAGG
GCGGCCCCCTGCCCTTCGCCTGGGACATCCTGTCCCCCCAGTTCCAGTACGGCTCCAAGGCCTACGTGAA
GCACCCCGCCGACATCCCCGACTACATGAAGCTGTCCTTCCCCGAGGGCTTCACCTGGGAGCGCTCCATG
AACTTCGAGGACGGCGGCGTGGTGGAGGTGCAGCAGGACTCCTCCCTGCAGGACGGCACCTTCATCTACA
AGGTGAAGTTCAAGGGCGTGAACTTCCCCGCCGACGGCCCCGTAATGCAGAAGAAGACTGCCGGCTGGGA
GCCCTCCACCGAGAAGCTGTACCCCCAGGACGGCGTGCTGAAGGGCGAGATCTCCCACGCCCTGAAGCTG
AAGGACGGCGGCCACTACACCTGCGACTTCAAGACCGTGTACAAGGCCAAGAAGCCCGTGCAGCTGCCCG
GCAACCACTACGTGGACTCCAAGCTGGACATCACCAACCACAACGAGGACTACACCGTGGTGGAGCAGTA
CGAGCACGCCGAGGCCCGCCACTCCGGCTCCCAGTAGTGCTCTAGAGGGCCCGTTTAAACCCGCTGATCA
GCCTCGACTGTGCCTTCTAGTTGCCAGCCATCTGTTGTTTGCCCCTCCCCCGTGCCTTCCTTGACCCTGG
AAGGTGCCACTCCCACTGTCCTTTCCTAATAAAATGAGGAAATTGCATCGCATTGTCTGA
