[The description below was written by a language model from this plasmid's Addgene catalogue record.]
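Description:
pcDNA3-ClopHensor-H148G-V224L is a mammalian expression plasmid built on the Invitrogen pcDNA3.1(+) backbone (about 5.4 kb without insert) and carrying a roughly 1.5 kb insert that encodes a variant of the genetically encoded chloride/pH sensor ClopHensor. It is propagated in E. coli under ampicillin selection. No feature table accompanies the record, so the promoter, polyadenylation signal, origins and any mammalian selection marker are not explicitly listed. Vectors of the pcDNA3.1 family normally drive the insert from the CMV immediate-early promoter with a downstream polyadenylation signal, and they usually carry a neomycin resistance cassette, but these elements cannot be confirmed for this construct from the fields given.

The payload is a fusion of two fluorescent proteins: E2GFP-H148G-V224L joined to DsRed-monomer, with a Strep-II tag at the N terminus of the insert that can serve for affinity purification or detection. E2GFP is EGFP carrying the T203Y substitution, and this version adds H148G and V224L. In the ClopHensor design, the green E2GFP moiety is the sensing element, with fluorescence that responds to both chloride and pH. The red DsRed-monomer partner provides a reference signal for ratiometric readout, which allows measurements to be normalised for expression level. The associated publication covers the calibration and functional comparison of three genetically encoded Cl⁻/pH sensors, which suggests that this mutant is one of those compared. The record does not describe how the two added mutations change the sensor's properties. The construct is suited to transfection into mammalian cells for combined optical measurement of intracellular chloride and pH.
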