Addgene plasmid #46366: pcDNA3-ClopHensor-H148G-V224L
Depositing lab: Daniele Arosio. Publication: Calibration and functional analysis of three genetically encoded Cl(-)/pH sensors. Mukhtarov M, Liguori L, Waseem T, Rocca F, Buldakova S, Arosio D, Bregestovski P. Front Mol Neurosci. 2013 Apr 18;6:9. doi: 10.3389/fnmol.2013.00009. Print 2013. PubMed 23616745.
Backbone
  Vector backbone: pcDNA3.1(+)
  Backbone manufacturer: Invitrogen
  Backbone size w/o insert (bp): 5363
  Vector type: Mammalian Expression
Growth in bacteria
  Bacterial resistance: Ampicillin, 100 μg/mL
  Growth temperature: 37°C
  Growth strain: DH5alpha
  Copy number: Unknown
Gene/Insert
  Gene/Insert name: ClopHensor-H148G-V224L (alt name: E2GFP-H148G-V224L fused to DsRed-monomer)
  Insert size (bp): 1485
  Mutation: E2GFP-H148G-V224L is EGFP-T203Y-H148G-V224L
  Tag / fusion protein: Strep-II (N terminal on insert)
Terms and licenses: Academic/Nonprofit Terms; Industry Terms: Not Available to Industry
How to cite: pcDNA3-ClopHensor-H148G-V224L was a gift from Daniele Arosio (Addgene plasmid # 46366 ; http://n2t.net/addgene:46366 ; RRID:Addgene_46366)
